Addgene plasmid #162346: pTet-O-KLF7-T2A-PuroR
Purpose: Lentiviral expression of KLF7 under the control of the TetON promoter
Depositing lab: Charles Gersbach. Depositing organization: Duke University. Publication: Master Regulators and Cofactors of Human Neuronal Cell Fate Specification Identified by CRISPR Gene Activation Screens. Black JB, McCutcheon SR, Dube S, Barrera A, Klann TS, Rice GA, Adkar SS, Soderling SH, Reddy TE, Gersbach CA. Cell Rep. 2020 Dec 1;33(9):108460. doi: 10.1016/j.celrep.2020.108460. PubMed 33264623.
Backbone
  Vector backbone: Tet-O-FUW
  Backbone size w/o insert (bp): 8000
  Vector type: Mammalian Expression, Lentiviral
  Selectable markers: Puromycin
Growth in bacteria
  Bacterial resistance: Ampicillin, 100 μg/mL
  Growth temperature: 37°C
  Growth strain: NEB Stable
  Copy number: High Copy
Gene/Insert
  Gene/Insert name: KLF7
  Species: H. sapiens (human)
  Insert size (bp): 906
  Entrez Gene: KLF7 (a.k.a. UKLF)
  Promoter: Tet-ON
  Tag / fusion protein: T2A-PuroR (C terminal on insert)
  Cloning method: Gibson Cloning
Resource information
  A portion of this plasmid was derived from a plasmid made by: This plasmid was modifed from a gift from Marius Wernig (Addgene plasmid # 52047)
Terms and licenses: Academic/Nonprofit Terms; Industry Terms: Not Available to Industry
How to cite: pTet-O-KLF7-T2A-PuroR was a gift from Charles Gersbach (Addgene plasmid # 162346 ; http://n2t.net/addgene:162346 ; RRID:Addgene_162346)
