[The description below was written by a language model from this plasmid's Addgene catalogue record and pLannotate feature annotations shown in this document.]
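Description:
pTet-O-KLF7-T2A-PuroR is a lentiviral transfer plasmid built on the Tet-O-FUW backbone for doxycycline-inducible expression of human KLF7 (also called UKLF), a Krüppel-like transcription factor, in mammalian cells. It is propagated in E. coli through a high-copy ColE1/pUC-type origin with ampicillin resistance. The plasmid backbone outside the viral region also carries an f1 origin and an SV40/EM7-driven bleomycin/Zeocin resistance cassette, although the catalogue lists only puromycin as the mammalian selectable marker.

The viral genome is transcribed in packaging cells from a CMV enhancer/promoter fused to a truncated HIV-1 5' LTR. This is followed by the Ψ packaging signal with a partial gag sequence, the Rev response element for Rev-dependent nuclear export, and the cPPT/CTS. The internal expression cassette consists of a tetracycline response element with seven tetO copies joined to a minimal CMV promoter, so transcription depends on a tetracycline-controlled transactivator. No transactivator is annotated on this plasmid, so it has to be provided separately. This promoter drives the 906 bp KLF7 coding sequence, which is linked at its C terminus through a T2A ribosomal-skipping peptide to puromycin N-acetyltransferase. KLF7 and the resistance enzyme are therefore made from one transcript as separate proteins, and puromycin resistance reports induced expression. A WPRE downstream enhances transcript expression, followed by the 3' LTR region and a bGH polyadenylation signal.

The associated publication concerns regulators of human neuronal cell fate identified by CRISPR activation screens, which suggests the construct was used for inducible KLF7 overexpression in that context.
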