Features (pLannotate 1.2.2; 34 found; start..end, strand, type, name):
      2..54      +  CDS            T2A (fragment): 2A peptide from Thosea asigna virus capsid protein Eukaryotic ribosomes fail to insert a peptide bond between the Gly and Pro residues, yielding separate polypeptides.
     62..661     +  CDS            PuroR: puromycin N-acetyltransferase; pac from Streptomyces alboniger; confers resistance to puromycin
    677..700     +  misc_feature   MCS (fragment): pBluescript multiple cloning site
    700..1288    +  misc_feature   WPRE: woodchuck hepatitis virus posttranscriptional regulatory element
   1225..1806    +  CDS            nef (fragment): NEF_HV1H2 - Experimental evidence at protein level: Swiss-Prot protein existence level 1. Extracellular Nef protein targets CD4(+) T-lymphocytes for apoptosis by interacting with CXCR4 surface receptors. From Human immunodeficiency virus type 1 group M subtype B (isolate HXB2) (HIV-1).
   1813..1993    +  LTR            5' LTR (truncated): truncated 5' long terminal repeat (LTR) from HIV-1
   2025..2249    +  polyA_signal   bGH poly(A) signal: bovine growth hormone polyadenylation signal
   2253..2274    +  promoter       SV40 promoter (fragment): SV40 enhancer and early promoter
   2295..2723    +  rep_origin     f1 ori (sequence partly withheld): f1 bacteriophage origin of replication; arrow indicates direction of (+) strand synthesis
   2737..3066    +  promoter       SV40 promoter: SV40 enhancer and early promoter
   3114..3161    +  promoter       EM7 promoter: synthetic bacterial promoter&nbsp
   3180..3554    +  CDS            BleoR: antibiotic-binding protein; Sh ble from Streptoalloteichus hindustanus; confers resistance to bleomycin, phleomycin, and Zeocin™
   3564..3689    +  CDS            ble (fragment): BLE_KLEPN - Experimental evidence at protein level: Swiss-Prot protein existence level 1. Binding protein with a strong affinity to the bleomycin family of antibiotics. Binds to CL990; an antimitotic-antibiotic compound. From Klebsiella pneumoniae.
   3684..3805    +  polyA_signal   SV40 poly(A) signal: SV40 polyadenylation signal
   3878..3894    -  protein_bind   lac operator: The lac repressor binds to the lac operator to inhibit transcription in E. coli. This inhibition can be relieved by adding lactose or isopropyl-β-D-thiogalactopyranoside (IPTG). lac repressor encoded by lacI
   3902..3932    -  promoter       lac promoter: promoter for the E. coli lac operon
   3947..3968    -  protein_bind   CAP binding site: CAP binding activates transcription in the presence of cAMP. E. coli catabolite activator protein
   3981..4073    -  CDS            lacI (fragment): lac repressor; lacI; The lac repressor binds to the lac operator to inhibit transcription in E. coli. This inhibition can be relieved by adding lactose or isopropyl-β-D-thiogalactopyranoside (IPTG).
   4256..4844    -  rep_origin     ori: high-copy-number ColE1/pMB1/pBR322/pUC origin of replication
   5015..5875    -  CDS            AmpR: β-lactamase; bla; confers resistance to ampicillin, carbenicillin, and related antibiotics
   5876..5980    -  promoter       AmpR promoter: bla
   6039..6091    -  misc_feature   bom (fragment): basis of mobility region from pBR322
   6246..6625    +  enhancer       CMV enhancer: human cytomegalovirus immediate early enhancer
   6626..6825    +  promoter       CMV promoter: human cytomegalovirus (CMV) immediate early promoter
   6843..7023    +  LTR            5' LTR (truncated): truncated 5' long terminal repeat (LTR) from HIV-1
   7070..7195    +  misc_feature   HIV-1 Ψ: packaging signal of human immunodeficiency virus type 1
   7179..7542    +  CDS            HIV-1 gag (fragment): gag protein from human immunodeficiency virus 1; gag
   7688..7921    +  misc_feature   RRE: The Rev response element (RRE) of HIV-1 allows for Rev-dependent mRNA export from the nucleus to the cytoplasm.
   8298..8398    +  CDS            Rev (fragment): human immunodeficiency virus 1 (HIV-1) Rev protein; rev; enhances nuclear export of unspliced and incompletely spliced viral mRNAs
   8448..8565    +  misc_feature   cPPT/CTS: central polypurine tract and central termination sequence of HIV-1
   8622..8892    +  protein_bind   tetracycline response element: contains seven copies of the tetracycline operator tetO tetracycline repressor TetR
   8903..8920    +  misc_feature   MCS (fragment): pUC18/19 multiple cloning site
   8925..8963    +  promoter       minimal CMV promoter: human cytomegalovirus (CMV) immediate early promoter
   9069..9974    +  CDS            KLF7: KLF7_HUMAN - Also known as UKLF From Homo sapiens (Human).
>Addgene plasmid #162346 | pTet-O-KLF7-T2A-PuroR | addgene full sequence | sequence record 324603 | Addgene NGS Result
AGAGGGCAGGGGAAGTCTTCTAACATGCGGGGACGTGGAGGAAAATCCCGGCCCACTCGAGATGACCGAG
TACAAGCCCACGGTGCGCCTCGCCACCCGCGACGACGTCCCCAGGGCCGTACGCACCCTCGCCGCCGCGT
TCGCCGACTACCCCGCCACGCGCCACACCGTCGATCCGGACCGCCACATCGAGCGGGTCACCGAGCTGCA
AGAACTCTTCCTCACGCGCGTCGGGCTCGACATCGGCAAGGTGTGGGTCGCGGACGACGGCGCCGCGGTG
GCGGTCTGGACCACGCCGGAGAGCGTCGAAGCGGGGGCGGTGTTCGCCGAGATCGGCCCGCGCATGGCCG
AGTTGAGCGGTTCCCGGCTGGCCGCGCAGCAACAGATGGAAGGCCTCCTGGCGCCGCACCGGCCCAAGGA
GCCCGCGTGGTTCCTGGCCACCGTCGGCGTCTCGCCCGACCACCAGGGCAAGGGTCTGGGCAGCGCCGTC
GTGCTCCCCGGAGTGGAGGCGGCCGAGCGCGCCGGGGTGCCCGCCTTCCTGGAGACCTCCGCGCCCCGCA
ACCTCCCCTTCTACGAGCGGCTCGGCTTCACCGTCACCGCCGACGTCGAGGTGCCCGAAGGACCGCGCAC
CTGGTGCATGACCCGCAAGCCCGGTGCCTGATTAATTAAGCTAGCTAATTCGATATCAAGCTTATCGATA
ATCAACCTCTGGATTACAAAATTTGTGAAAGATTGACTGGTATTCTTAACTATGTTGCTCCTTTTACGCT
ATGTGGATACGCTGCTTTAATGCCTTTGTATCATGCTATTGCTTCCCGTATGGCTTTCATTTTCTCCTCC
TTGTATAAATCCTGGTTGCTGTCTCTTTATGAGGAGTTGTGGCCCGTTGTCAGGCAACGTGGCGTGGTGT
GCACTGTGTTTGCTGACGCAACCCCCACTGGTTGGGGCATTGCCACCACCTGTCAGCTCCTTTCCGGGAC
TTTCGCTTTCCCCCTCCCTATTGCCACGGCGGAACTCATCGCCGCCTGCCTTGCCCGCTGCTGGACAGGG
GCTCGGCTGTTGGGCACTGACAATTCCGTGGTGTTGTCGGGGAAATCATCGTCCTTTCCTTGGCTGCTCG
CCTGTGTTGCCACCTGGATTCTGCGCGGGACGTCCTTCTGCTACGTCCCTTCGGCCCTCAATCCAGCGGA
CCTTCCTTCCCGCGGCCTGCTGCCGGCTCTGCGGCCTCTTCCGCGTCTTCGCCTTCGCCCTCAGACGAGT
CGGATCTCCCTTTGGGCCGCCTCCCCGCATCGATACCGTCGACCTCGAGACCTAGAAAAACATGGAGCAA
TCACAAGTAGCAATACAGCAGCTACCAATGCTGATTGTGCCTGGCTAGAAGCACAAGAGGAGGAGGAGGT
GGGTTTTCCAGTCACACCTCAGGTACCTTTAAGACCAATGACTTACAAGGCAGCTGTAGATCTTAGCCAC
TTTTTAAAAGAAAAGGGGGGACTGGAAGGGCTAATTCACTCCCAACGAAGACAAGATATCCTTGATCTGT
GGATCTACCACACACAAGGCTACTTCCCTGATTGGCAGAACTACACACCAGGGCCAGGGATCAGATATCC
ACTGACCTTTGGATGGTGCTACAAGCTAGTACCAGTTGAGCAAGAGAAGGTAGAAGAAGCCAATGAAGGA
GAGAACACCCGCTTGTTACACCCTGTGAGCCTGCATGGGATGGATGACCCGGAGAGAGAAGTATTAGAGT
GGAGGTTTGACAGCCGCCTAGCATTTCATCACATGGCCCGAGAGCTGCATCCGGACTGTACTGGGTCTCT
CTGGTTAGACCAGATCTGAGCCTGGGAGCTCTCTGGCTAACTAGGGAACCCACTGCTTAAGCCTCAATAA
AGCTTGCCTTGAGTGCTTCAAGTAGTGTGTGCCCGTCTGTTGTGTGACTCTGGTAACTAGAGATCCCTCA
GACCCTTTTAGTCAGTGTGGAAAATCTCTAGCAGGGCCCGTTTAAACCCGCTGATCAGCCTCGACTGTGC
CTTCTAGTTGCCAGCCATCTGTTGTTTGCCCCTCCCCCGTGCCTTCCTTGACCCTGGAAGGTGCCACTCC
CACTGTCCTTTCCTAATAAAATGAGGAAATTGCATCGCATTGTCTGAGTAGGTGTCATTCTATTCTGGGG
GGTGGGGTGGGGCAGGACAGCAAGGGGGAGGATTGGGAAGACAATAGCAGGCATGCTGGGGATGCGGTGG
GCTCTATGGCTTCTGAGGCGGAAAGAACCAGCTGGGGCTCTAGGGGGTATCCCC
[124 nt withheld, positions 2295-2418]
C
[91 nt withheld, positions 2420-2510]
A
[49 nt withheld, positions 2512-2560]
CCTTTGACGTTGGAGTCCACGTTCTTT
[37 nt withheld, positions 2588-2624]
ACCCTATCTCGGTCTATTCTTTTGATTTATAAGGGATTTTGCCGATTTCGGCCTATTGGTTAAAAAATGA
GCTGATTTAACAAAAATTTAACGCGAATTAATTCTGTGGAATGTGTGTCAGTTAGGGTGTGGAAAGTCCC
CAGGCTCCCCAGCAGGCAGAAGTATGCAAAGCATGCATCTCAATTAGTCAGCAACCAGGTGTGGAAAGTC
CCCAGGCTCCCCAGCAGGCAGAAGTATGCAAAGCATGCATCTCAATTAGTCAGCAACCATAGTCCCGCCC
CTAACTCCGCCCATCCCGCCCCTAACTCCGCCCAGTTCCGCCCATTCTCCGCCCCATGGCTGACTAATTT
TTTTTATTTATGCAGAGGCCGAGGCCGCCTCTGCCTCTGAGCTATTCCAGAAGTAGTGAGGAGGCTTTTT
TGGAGGCCTAGGCTTTTGCAAAAAGCTCCCGGGAGCTTGTATATCCATTTTCGGATCTGATCAGCACGTG
TTGACAATTAATCATCGGCATAGTATATCGGCATAGTATAATACGACAAGGTGAGGAACTAAACCATGGC
CAAGTTGACCAGTGCCGTTCCGGTGCTCACCGCGCGCGACGTCGCCGGAGCGGTCGAGTTCTGGACCGAC
CGGCTCGGGTTCTCCCGGGACTTCGTGGAGGACGACTTCGCCGGTGTGGTCCGGGACGACGTGACCCTGT
TCATCAGCGCGGTCCAGGACCAGGTGGTGCCGGACAACACCCTGGCCTGGGTGTGGGTGCGCGGCCTGGA
CGAGCTGTACGCCGAGTGGTCGGAGGTCGTGTCCACGAACTTCCGGGACGCCTCCGGGCCGGCCATGACC
GAGATCGGCGAGCAGCCGTGGGGGCGGGAGTTCGCCCTGCGCGACCCGGCCGGCAACTGCGTGCACTTCG
TGGCCGAGGAGCAGGACTGACACGTGCTACGAGATTTCGATTCCACCGCCGCCTTCTATGAAAGGTTGGG
CTTCGGAATCGTTTTCCGGGACGCCGGCTGGATGATCCTCCAGCGCGGGGATCTCATGCTGGAGTTCTTC
GCCCACCCCAACTTGTTTATTGCAGCTTATAATGGTTACAAATAAAGCAATAGCATCACAAATTTCACAA
ATAAAGCATTTTTTTCACTGCATTCTAGTTGTGGTTTGTCCAAACTCATCAATGTATCTTATCATGTCTG
TATACCGTCGACCTCTAGCTAGAGCTTGGCGTAATCATGGTCATAGCTGTTTCCTGTGTGAAATTGTTAT
CCGCTCACAATTCCACACAACATACGAGCCGGAAGCATAAAGTGTAAAGCCTGGGGTGCCTAATGAGTGA
GCTAACTCACATTAATTGCGTTGCGCTCACTGCCCGCTTTCCAGTCGGGAAACCTGTCGTGCCAGCTGCA
TTAATGAATCGGCCAACGCGCGGGGAGAGGCGGTTTGCGTATTGGGCGCTCTTCCGCTTCCTCGCTCACT
GACTCGCTGCGCTCGGTCGTTCGGCTGCGGCGAGCGGTATCAGCTCACTCAAAGGCGGTAATACGGTTAT
CCACAGAATCAGGGGATAACGCAGGAAAGAACATGTGAGCAAAAGGCCAGCAAAAGGCCAGGAACCGTAA
AAAGGCCGCGTTGCTGGCGTTTTTCCATAGGCTCCGCCCCCCTGACGAGCATCACAAAAATCGACGCTCA
AGTCAGAGGTGGCGAAACCCGACAGGACTATAAAGATACCAGGCGTTTCCCCCTGGAAGCTCCCTCGTGC
GCTCTCCTGTTCCGACCCTGCCGCTTACCGGATACCTGTCCGCCTTTCTCCCTTCGGGAAGCGTGGCGCT
TTCTCATAGCTCACGCTGTAGGTATCTCAGTTCGGTGTAGGTCGTTCGCTCCAAGCTGGGCTGTGTGCAC
GAACCCCCCGTTCAGCCCGACCGCTGCGCCTTATCCGGTAACTATCGTCTTGAGTCCAACCCGGTAAGAC
ACGACTTATCGCCACTGGCAGCAGCCACTGGTAACAGGATTAGCAGAGCGAGGTATGTAGGCGGTGCTAC
AGAGTTCTTGAAGTGGTGGCCTAACTACGGCTACACTAGAAGAACAGTATTTGGTATCTGCGCTCTGCTG
AAGCCAGTTACCTTCGGAAAAAGAGTTGGTAGCTCTTGATCCGGCAAACAAACCACCGCTGGTAGCGGTG
GTTTTTTTGTTTGCAAGCAGCAGATTACGCGCAGAAAAAAAGGATCTCAAGAAGATCCTTTGATCTTTTC
TACGGGGTCTGACGCTCAGTGGAACGAAAACTCACGTTAAGGGATTTTGGTCATGAGATTATCAAAAAGG
ATCTTCACCTAGATCCTTTTAAATTAAAAATGAAGTTTTAAATCAATCTAAAGTATATATGAGTAAACTT
GGTCTGACAGTTACCAATGCTTAATCAGTGAGGCACCTATCTCAGCGATCTGTCTATTTCGTTCATCCAT
AGTTGCCTGACTCCCCGTCGTGTAGATAACTACGATACGGGAGGGCTTACCATCTGGCCCCAGTGCTGCA
ATGATACCGCGAGACCCACGCTCACCGGCTCCAGATTTATCAGCAATAAACCAGCCAGCCGGAAGGGCCG
AGCGCAGAAGTGGTCCTGCAACTTTATCCGCCTCCATCCAGTCTATTAATTGTTGCCGGGAAGCTAGAGT
AAGTAGTTCGCCAGTTAATAGTTTGCGCAACGTTGTTGCCATTGCTACAGGCATCGTGGTGTCACGCTCG
TCGTTTGGTATGGCTTCATTCAGCTCCGGTTCCCAACGATCAAGGCGAGTTACATGATCCCCCATGTTGT
GCAAAAAAGCGGTTAGCTCCTTCGGTCCTCCGATCGTTGTCAGAAGTAAGTTGGCCGCAGTGTTATCACT
CATGGTTATGGCAGCACTGCATAATTCTCTTACTGTCATGCCATCCGTAAGATGCTTTTCTGTGACTGGT
GAGTACTCAACCAAGTCATTCTGAGAATAGTGTATGCGGCGACCGAGTTGCTCTTGCCCGGCGTCAATAC
GGGATAATACCGCGCCACATAGCAGAACTTTAAAAGTGCTCATCATTGGAAAACGTTCTTCGGGGCGAAA
ACTCTCAAGGATCTTACCGCTGTTGAGATCCAGTTCGATGTAACCCACTCGTGCACCCAACTGATCTTCA
GCATCTTTTACTTTCACCAGCGTTTCTGGGTGAGCAAAAACAGGAAGGCAAAATGCCGCAAAAAAGGGAA
TAAGGGCGACACGGAAATGTTGAATACTCATACTCTTCCTTTTTCAATATTATTGAAGCATTTATCAGGG
TTATTGTCTCATGAGCGGATACATATTTGAATGTATTTAGAAAAATAAACAAATAGGGGTTCCGCGCACA
TTTCCCCGAAAAGTGCCACCTGACGTCGACGGATCGGGAGATCTCCCGATCCCCTATGGTGCACTCTCAG
TACAATCTGCTCTGATGCCGCATAGTTAAGCCAGTATCTGCTCCCTGCTTGTGTGTTGGAGGTCGCTGAG
TAGTGCGCGAGCAAAATTTAAGCTACAACAAGGCAAGGCTTGACCGACAATTGCATGAAGAATCTGCTTA
GGGTTAGGCGTTTTGCGCTGCTTCGCGATGTACGGGCCAGATATACGCGTTGACATTGATTATTGACTAG
TTATTAATAGTAATCAATTACGGGGTCATTAGTTCATAGCCCATATATGGAGTTCCGCGTTACATAACTT
ACGGTAAATGGCCCGCCTGGCTGACCGCCCAACGACCCCCGCCCATTGACGTCAATAATGACGTATGTTC
CCATAGTAACGCCAATAGGGACTTTCCATTGACGTCAATGGGTGGAGTATTTACGGTAAACTGCCCACTT
GGCAGTACATCAAGTGTATCATATGCCAAGTACGCCCCCTATTGACGTCAATGACGGTAAATGGCCCGCC
TGGCATTATGCCCAGTACATGACCTTATGGGACTTTCCTACTTGGCAGTACATCTACGTATTAGTCATCG
CTATTACCATGGTGATGCGGTTTTGGCAGTACATCAATGGGCGTGGATAGCGGTTTGACTCACGGGGATT
TCCAAGTCTCCACCCCATTGACGTCAATGGGAGTTTGTTTTGGCACCAAAATCAACGGGACTTTCCAAAA
TGTCGTAACAACTCCGCCCCATTGACGCAAATGGGCGGTAGGCGTGTACGGTGGGAGGTCTATATAAGCA
GCGCGTTTTGCCTGTACTGGGTCTCTCTGGTTAGACCAGATCTGAGCCTGGGAGCTCTCTGGCTAACTAG
GGAACCCACTGCTTAAGCCTCAATAAAGCTTGCCTTGAGTGCTTCAAGTAGTGTGTGCCCGTCTGTTGTG
TGACTCTGGTAACTAGAGATCCCTCAGACCCTTTTAGTCAGTGTGGAAAATCTCTAGCAGTGGCGCCCGA
ACAGGGACTTGAAAGCGAAAGGGAAACCAGAGGAGCTCTCTCGACGCAGGACTCGGCTTGCTGAAGCGCG
CACGGCAAGAGGCGAGGGGCGGCGACTGGTGAGTACGCCAAAAATTTTGACTAGCGGAGGCTAGAAGGAG
AGAGATGGGTGCGAGAGCGTCAGTATTAAGCGGGGGAGAATTAGATCGCGATGGGAAAAAATTCGGTTAA
GGCCAGGGGGAAAGAAAAAATATAAATTAAAACATATAGTATGGGCAAGCAGGGAGCTAGAACGATTCGC
AGTTAATCCTGGCCTGTTAGAAACATCAGAAGGCTGTAGACAAATACTGGGACAGCTACAACCATCCCTT
CAGACAGGATCAGAAGAACTTAGATCATTATATAATACAGTAGCAACCCTCTATTGTGTGCATCAAAGGA
TAGAGATAAAAGACACCAAGGAAGCTTTAGACAAGATAGAGGAAGAGCAAAACAAAAGTAAGACCACCGC
ACAGCAAGCGGCCGCTGATCTTCAGACCTGGAGGAGGAGATATGAGGGACAATTGGAGAAGTGAATTATA
TAAATATAAAGTAGTAAAAATTGAACCATTAGGAGTAGCACCCACCAAGGCAAAGAGAAGAGTGGTGCAG
AGAGAAAAAAGAGCAGTGGGAATAGGAGCTTTGTTCCTTGGGTTCTTGGGAGCAGCAGGAAGCACTATGG
GCGCAGCGTCAATGACGCTGACGGTACAGGCCAGACAATTATTGTCTGGTATAGTGCAGCAGCAGAACAA
TTTGCTGAGGGCTATTGAGGCGCAACAGCATCTGTTGCAACTCACAGTCTGGGGCATCAAGCAGCTCCAG
GCAAGAATCCTGGCTGTGGAAAGATACCTAAAGGATCAACAGCTCCTGGGGATTTGGGGTTGCTCTGGAA
AACTCATTTGCACCACTGCTGTGCCTTGGAATGCTAGTTGGAGTAATAAATCTCTGGAACAGATTTGGAA
TCACACGACCTGGATGGAGTGGGACAGAGAAATTAACAATTACACAAGCTTAATACACTCCTTAATTGAA
GAATCGCAAAACCAGCAAGAAAAGAATGAACAAGAATTATTGGAATTAGATAAATGGGCAAGTTTGTGGA
ATTGGTTTAACATAACAAATTGGCTGTGGTATATAAAATTATTCATAATGATAGTAGGAGGCTTGGTAGG
TTTAAGAATAGTTTTTGCTGTACTTTCTATAGTGAATAGAGTTAGGCAGGGATATTCACCATTATCGTTT
CAGACCCACCTCCCAACCCCGAGGGGACCCGACAGGCCCGAAGGAATAGAAGAAGAAGGTGGAGAGAGAG
ACAGAGACAGATCCATTCGATTAGTGAACGGATCGGCACTGCGTGCGCCAATTCTGCAGACAAATGGCAG
TATTCATCCACAATTTTAAAAGAAAAGGGGGGATTGGGGGGTACAGTGCAGGGGAAAGAATAGTAGACAT
AATAGCAACAGACATACAAACTAAAGAATTACAAAAACAAATTACAAAAATTCAAAATTTTCGGGTTTAT
TACAGGGACAGCAGAGATCCAGTTTGGTTAGATCTCGAGTTTACCACTCCCTATCAGTGATAGAGAAAAG
TGAAAGTCGAGTTTACCACTCCCTATCAGTGATAGAGAAAAGTGAAAGTCGAGTTTACCACTCCCTATCA
GTGATAGAGAAAAGTGAAAGTCGAGTTTACCACTCCCTATCAGTGATAGAGAAAAGTGAAAGTCGAGTTT
ACCACTCCCTATCAGTGATAGAGAAAAGTGAAAGTCGAGTTTACCACTCCCTATCAGTGATAGAGAAAAG
TGAAAGTCGAGTTTACCACTCCCTATCAGTGATAGAGAAAAGTGAAAGTCGAGCTCGGTACCCGGGTCGA
GGTAGGCGTGTACGGTGGGAGGCCTATATAAGCAGAGCTCGTTTAGTGAACCGTCAGATCGCCTGGAGAC
GCCATCCACGCTGTTTTGACCTCCATAGAAGACACCGGGACCGATCCAGCCTCCGCGGCCCCGAATTCGC
CACCATGGACGTGTTGGCTAGTTATAGTATATTCCAGGAGCTACAACTTGTCCACGACACCGGCTACTTC
TCAGCTTTACCATCCCTGGAGGAGACCTGGCAGCAGACATGCCTTGAATTGGAACGCTACCTACAGACGG
AGCCCCGGAGGATCTCAGAGACCTTTGGTGAGGACTTGGACTGTTTCCTCCACGCTTCCCCTCCCCCGTG
CATTGAGGAAAGCTTCCGTCGCTTAGACCCCCTGCTGCTCCCCGTGGAAGCGGCCATCTGTGAGAAGAGC
TCGGCAGTGGACATCTTGCTCTCTCGGGACAAGTTGCTATCTGAGACCTGCCTCAGCCTCCAGCCGGCCA
GCTCTTCTCTAGACAGCTACACAGCCGTCAACCAGGCCCAGCTCAACGCAGTGACCTCATTAACGCCCCC
ATCGTCCCCTGAGCTCAGCCGCCATCTGGTCAAAACCTCACAAACTCTCTCTGCCGTGGATGGCACGGTG
ACGTTGAAACTGGTGGCCAAGAAGGCTGCTCTCAGCTCCGTAAAGGTGGGAGGGGTCGCAACAGCTGCAG
CAGCCGTGACGGCTGCGGGGGCCGTTAAGAGTGGACAGAGCGACAGTGACCAAGGAGGGCTAGGGGCTGA
AGCATGTCCCGAAAACAAGAAGAGGGTTCACCGCTGTCAGTTTAACGGGTGCCGGAAAGTTTATACAAAA
AGCTCCCACTTAAAGGCCCACCAGAGGACTCACACAGGTGAGAAGCCTTATAAGTGCTCATGGGAGGGAT
GTGAGTGGCGTTTTGCACGAAGCGATGAGCTCACGAGGCACTACAGGAAACACACAGGTGCAAAGCCCTT
CAAATGCAACCACTGCGACAGGTGTTTTTCCAGGTCTGACCATCTTGCCCTCCACATGAAGAGACATATC
TCTAG
